>Addgene plasmid #229199 | lvl1-S1S2 [rev-backbone] | addgene full sequence | sequence record 459848 | Addgene NGS Result
GAAGATCCTTTGATCTTTTCTACGGGGTCTGACGCTCAGTGGAACGAAAACTCACGTTAAGGGATTTTGG
TCATGAGATTATCAAAAAGGATCTTCACCTAGATCCTTTTAAATTAAAAATGAAGTTTTAAATCAATCTA
AAGTATATATGAGTAAACTTGGTCTGACAGTTACCAATGCTTAATCAGTGAGGCACCTATCTCAGCGATC
TGTCTATTTCGTTCATCCATAGTTGCCTGACTCCCCGTCGTGTAGATAACTACGATACGGGAGGGCTTAC
CATCTGGCCCCAGTGCTGCAATGATACCGCGAGAACCACGCTCACCGGCTCCAGATTTATCAGCAATAAA
CCAGCCAGCCGGAAGGGCCGAGCGCAGAAGTGGTCCTGCAACTTTATCCGCCTCCATCCAGTCTATTAAT
TGTTGCCGGGAAGCTAGAGTAAGTAGTTCGCCAGTTAATAGTTTGCGCAACGTTGTTGCCATTGCTACAG
GCATCGTGGTGTCACGCTCGTCGTTTGGTATGGCTTCATTCAGCTCCGGTTCCCAACGATCAAGGCGAGT
TACATGATCCCCCATGTTGTGCAAAAAAGCGGTTAGCTCCTTCGGTCCTCCGATCGTTGTCAGAAGTAAG
TTGGCCGCAGTGTTATCACTCATGGTTATGGCAGCACTGCATAATTCTCTTACTGTCATGCCATCCGTAA
GATGCTTTTCTGTGACTGGTGAGTACTCAACCAAGTCATTCTGAGAATAGTGTATGCGGCGACCGAGTTG
CTCTTGCCCGGCGTCAATACGGGATAATACCGCGCCACATAGCAGAACTTTAAAAGTGCTCATCATTGGA
AAACGTTCTTCGGGGCGAAAACTCTCAAGGATCTTACCGCTGTTGAGATCCAGTTCGATGTAACCCACTC
GTGCACCCAACTGATCTTCAGCATCTTTTACTTTCACCAGCGTTTCTGGGTGAGCAAAAACAGGAAGGCA
AAATGCCGCAAAAAAGGGAATAAGGGCGACACGGAAATGTTGAATACTCATACTCTTCCTTTTTCAATAT
TATTGAAGCATTTATCAAGGTTATTGTCTCATGAGCGGATACATATTTGAATGTATTTAGAAAAATAAAC
AAATAGGGGTTCCGCGCACGAATTGGCCAGCGCTGCATTACCCTGTTATCCCTAACCGGTTTACCGAGCT
CTTATTGGTTTTCAAACTTCATTGACTGTGCCGGAGGCTCTTCAACCAGCGAGAGACCGTCACAGCTTGT
CTGTAAGCGGATGCCGGGAGCAGACAAGCCCGTCAGGGCGCGTCAGCGGGTGTTGGCGGGTGTCGGGGCT
GGCTTAACTATGCGGCATCAGAGCAGATTGTACTGAGAGTGCACCATATGCGGTGTGAAATACCGCACAG
ATGCGTAAGGAGAAAATACCGCATCAGGCGCCATTCGCCATTCAGGCTGCGCAACTGTTGGGAAGGGCGA
TCGGTGCGGGCCTCTTCGCTATTACGCCAGCTGGCGAAAGGGGGATGTGCTGCAAGGCGATTAAGTTGGG
TAACGCCAGGGTTTTCCCAGTCACGACGTTGTAAAACGACGGCCAGTGAATTCGAGCTCGGTACCCGGGG
ATCCTCTAGAGTCGACCTGCAGGCATGCAAGCTTGGCGTAATCATGGTCATAGCTGTTTCCTGTGTGAAA
TTGTTATCCGCTCACAATTCCACACAACATACGAGCCGGAAGCATAAAGTGTAAAGCCTGGGGTGCCTAA
TGAGTGAGCTAACTCACATTAATTGCGTTGCGCTCACTGCCCGCTTTCCAGTCGGGAAACCTGTCGTGCC
AGCTGCATTAATGAATCGGCCAACGCGCGGGGAGAGGCGGTTTGCGTATTGGTCTCACTCCCGCAGAAGA
GCCGCTGGTGCGTTTTTATGCTTGTAGTATTGTATAATGTTTTTAAGATCCTTAATTAATAGGGATAACA
GGGTAATATCTTGCCCTGCACGAATACCAGCGACCCCTTGCCCAAATACTTGCCGTGGGCCTCGGCCTGA
GAGCCAAAACACTTGATGCGGAAGAAGTCGGTGCGCTCCTGCTTGTCGCCGGCATCGTTGCGCCACATCT
AGGATCTGCCAGGAACCGTAAAAAGGCCGCGTTGCTGGCGTTTTTCCATAGGCTCCGCCCCCCTGACGAG
CATCACAAAAATCGACGCTCAAGTCAGAGGTGGCGAAACCCGACAGGACTATAAAGATACCAGGCGTTTC
CCCCTGGAAGCTCCCTCGTGCGCTCTCCTGTTCCGACCCTGCCGCTTACCGGATACCTGTCCGCCTTTCT
CCCTTCGGGAAGCGTGGCGCTTTCTCATAGCTCACGCTGTAGGTATCTCAGTTCGGTGTAGGTCGTTCGC
TCCAAGCTGGGCTGTGTGCACGAACCCCCCGTTCAGCCCGACCGCTGCGCCTTATCCGGTAACTATCGTC
TTGAGTCCAACCCGGTAAGACACGACTTATCGCCACTGGCAGCAGCCACTGGTAACAGGATTAGCAGAGC
GAGGTATGTAGGCGGTGCTACAGAGTTCTTGAAGTGGTGGCCTAACTACGGCTACACTAGAAGAACAGTA
TTTGGTATCTGCGCTCTGCTGAAGCCAGTTACCTTCGGAAAAAGAGTTGGTAGCTCTTGATCCGGCAAAC
AAACCACCGCTGGTAGCGGTGGTTTTTTTGTTTGCAAGCAGCAGATTACGCGCAGAAAAAAAGGATCTCA
A
Features (pLannotate 1.2.2; 11 found; start..end, strand, type, name):
    171..1031    -  CDS            AmpR: β-lactamase; bla; confers resistance to ampicillin, carbenicillin, and related antibiotics
   1032..1136    -  promoter       AmpR promoter: bla
   1329..1428    +  misc_feature   bom (fragment): basis of mobility region from pBR322
   1434..1591    -  CDS            lacZα (fragment): LacZα fragment of β-galactosidase; lacZ fragment
   1588..1644    +  misc_feature   MCS: pUC18/19 multiple cloning site
   1681..1697    -  protein_bind   lac operator: The lac repressor binds to the lac operator to inhibit transcription in E. coli. This inhibition can be relieved by adding lactose or isopropyl-β-D-thiogalactopyranoside (IPTG). lac repressor encoded by lacI
   1705..1735    -  promoter       lac promoter: promoter for the E. coli lac operon
   1750..1771    -  protein_bind   CAP binding site: CAP binding activates transcription in the presence of cAMP. E. coli catabolite activator protein
   1784..1872    -  CDS            lacI (fragment): lac repressor; lacI; The lac repressor binds to the lac operator to inhibit transcription in E. coli. This inhibition can be relieved by adding lactose or isopropyl-β-D-thiogalactopyranoside (IPTG).
   1967..2092    -  CDS            ssb (fragment): SSB_THEMA - Experimental evidence at protein level: Swiss-Prot protein existence level 1. From Thermotoga maritima (strain ATCC 43589 / DSM 3109 / JCM 10099 / NBRC 100826 / MSB8).
   2143..2731    -  rep_origin     ori: high-copy-number ColE1/pMB1/pBR322/pUC origin of replication
