[The description below was written by a language model from this plasmid's Addgene catalogue record and pLannotate feature annotations shown in this document.]
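Description:
lvl1-S1S2 [rev-backbone] is a small (about 2.7 kb) empty "level 1" backbone from a hierarchical assembly platform built for rapid prototyping of synthetic gene networks in mammalian cells. It is catalogued as a synthetic biology vector with no insert. The depositor describes it as the level 1 backbone for position S1S2 in the reverse direction, which suggests that it defines one slot and orientation for a unit within a larger multi-unit assembly. The record does not explain what S1 and S2 are, and the feature table does not annotate any corresponding position-specific sequences. The depositor also notes that the plasmid is slightly modified from the published version, with no functional differences.

The annotated features are those of a pUC-type E. coli cloning plasmid. A high-copy ColE1/pMB1-family origin supports replication, and a β-lactamase gene under its native bla promoter gives ampicillin selection. The cloning region is a lac cassette made up of a CAP binding site, lac promoter and lac operator, followed by a pUC18/19-style multiple cloning site and a lacZα fragment. In standard pUC designs this arrangement allows blue/white discrimination of recombinants, although the record does not say that it is used that way here. The short matches to lacI, the pBR322 bom region and a Thermotoga ssb gene are only fragments. They are most likely backbone remnants or incidental annotation hits rather than functional parts. No mammalian promoter, terminator, reporter or selection marker is annotated, which is consistent with a bare receiving backbone to which such elements are added during assembly.
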