Addgene plasmid #229199: lvl1-S1S2 [rev-backbone]
Purpose: (Empty Backbone) lvl 1 backbone
Depositing lab: Ron Weiss. Depositing organization: Massachusetts Institute of Technology. Publication: A platform for rapid prototyping of synthetic gene networks in mammalian cells. Duportet X, Wroblewska L, Guye P, Li Y, Eyquem J, Rieders J, Rimchala T, Batt G, Weiss R. Nucleic Acids Res. 2014 Dec 1;42(21):13440-51. doi: 10.1093/nar/gku1082. Epub 2014 Nov 5. PubMed 25378321.
Backbone
  Vector backbone: lvl1 [backbone]
  Vector type: Synthetic Biology
Growth in bacteria
  Bacterial resistance: Ampicillin, 100 μg/mL
  Growth temperature: 37°C
  Growth strain: DH5alpha
  Copy number: High Copy
Gene/Insert
  Gene/Insert name: None
Terms and licenses: Academic/Nonprofit Terms; Industry Terms: Not Available to Industry
Depositor comments: lvl 1 Pos S1S2 reverse direction This plasmid is slightly modified from the version used in Duportet et al. 2014, but does not have any functional differences.
How to cite: lvl1-S1S2 [rev-backbone] was a gift from Ron Weiss (Addgene plasmid # 229199 ; http://n2t.net/addgene:229199 ; RRID:Addgene_229199)
